>Addgene plasmid #63026 | Or24a-Gal4 | addgene partial sequence | sequence record 108840 | pCasper-F 5'-gggttttattaacttacat-3'
CGCCGGGGATCAGATCCGCGGCCGCGGGAATTCGATTATCACACAGACAGGGATACGGAGCCATACACAA
TCAGTCAGACAATCTTACTGCTGCTTCCCGCATGTGCGAAATGACAGCCATACATCACAGGACACGGGAT
AGAAGGACGAGTGTGGGGCCTTTGGAACACGAGCAGACACTTCATAATGACACCGAACTTTCTGGATACC
TGTGTTCCTTCCTGGGAAGTCCTTGAATTCACACCCGTACCCTTGTGCATCCCACATGGCTATGAATTAC
ATTTACGTAAAGTAAGCTTTGCCAACGTAATCGCAACATGACAACAAGTAATGAGCTTTGACACGCCCAC
AGCCTCCCCACTGTTGCTGGTGGAAAACACCCTATCTGCTGTCCTATTCCGGGCATCCGACTTACGGACG
ATCTACTTAGCATTTCTTTTTACCCAAAACGAAAGCAGGTAAAGATACAGCGAGAAAATCCATGAGCTAA
TGTGCTTGACCATCATTTTTAATCAGATTATTCAATGGCAACATTCAAAAGGAATGCCAAGTTTAGTCGA
GATGATTTCTTAATAGGATGATAGATACTTTACTACCATTATCGAAACTTCGACTGTTTTCTTGCAGTGC
AGCTTTGCCGTCGGTCCAAAGCTATTTCTCATTTTTTGACACCCACACAGGCTGCTCTATCTGGCTGCCT
TGCACTTCCTTTCACGATTCTTTCCCACTGAAGGTGTCGGTTAAATCATAGCAAAAGTATCTGCAACTTG
ACTGAGGAAAAGCAGCGATTGCAGTTGGAGAAAAGCAGGCAGGGGATTGGGAGTGGAGACGGTGGCAGAG
ACCGAGTTGATAAGCATCTGTGCACTTCATTTTTGCACTTTTCCCAAGTCCTTGGAGCAATTTTATTACA
AGCAACTTAAAACCCAACCCTCCCACATTTTGCTGCTGGGCAACTTTGTCGCCCATCCTACTGAATTCCT
TCGGATCCTTGCAACGGGCTTTCTTATTTATTTGCAATTGCAATGACAG
