>Addgene plasmid #63026 | Or24a-Gal4 | addgene partial sequence | sequence record 108847 | GAL4Nterm-R 5'-tcagatgtgccctagtcagc-3'
GGGAGAGTAGCGACACTCCCAGTTGTTCTTCAGACACTTGGCGCACTTCGGTTTTTCTTTGGAGCACTTG
AGCTTTTTAAGTCGGCAAATATCGCATGCTTGTTCGATAGAAGACAGAAGCTTGATATCGCCTCCCAGAC
CGGCAACGAAAATCACGTTCTTGTTGGTCAAAGTAAACGACATGGTGACTTCTTTTTTGCTTTAGCAGGC
TCTTTCGATCCCCGGGAATTGGTCGACTCTAGCGGTACCGTACCCTAGAGGATCGCTCGAGGTTTAAACA
GATCTGCATGCTCTAGAGGATCCAGATCCACTAGTGGCCTATGCGGCCGCGAATTCACTAGTGATTGGAG
GCGGTCAGGAATCGAGGTAACATCTTTCTCTCCGAGGACACCAAACACTTTTCAGCCCATAATCCGTTGA
CTCTCGGCCTTTATAGCCTTTGGAACTGCATGTATATATTATATAAGGAGAATCACACAAAGCACTTGAG
CAGCATAATTGATGAGCTGGGCGTTGTCCTTGCTCATAGTTCGATAAGTTTTACAAATTGTTAACCCCCA
ATTAGGCAACGTTTTTGGGTAGAGGCGTGGCAAATTGGGCGTGCTCGTAATTAAACTTTAGGTTTCGTTA
AACGATTTTTAATGACATTTGCCATGAACTTAATGTTCGTAGATCAGAGTTCACAAGAGGGTCTCAGAAC
TCGAGGACAGACCTTACAATGTGCGGCTTACGTATATGAAACCTGAACTAAACTTATTGTTAATAACCAA
TATTGTATTATGTTCTCGTTTCCTGATAACAAGCTCCCCCTTCTTCCAAAAAAGACCTTGTCGGTGGTCA
AACAAATTGACTCTCCATCAAAGGATATATGAACATGGTTGGACAGTCTGCAATTCAGACTTTAGCAAGT
GTTGCCTGGCAACTTGCAGTTTGAATAAATATTTTATAAGCTGTCCAATTTCGTGGCGA
