[The description below was written by a language model from this plasmid's Addgene catalogue record.]
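Description:
Or24a-Gal4 is an insect expression plasmid built on pCasperAUG-Gal4-X, a backbone of about 12 kb. It is designed to drive the yeast transcription factor Gal4 in the expression pattern of the Drosophila melanogaster odorant receptor gene Or24a. The plasmid is propagated in E. coli under ampicillin selection; its copy number is listed as unknown. No feature table accompanies the record, so the bacterial origin, any fly transformation marker and any transposon elements of the backbone are not documented, although the pCasper name suggests a vector of the P-element fly transformation family.

The insert is roughly 8.7 kb of Or24a promoter sequence from D. melanogaster. It was cloned by restriction digestion into a NotI site that is preserved at both ends, immediately 5' of the Gal4 coding region. Because a single enzyme was used on both sides, the cloning was not inherently directional. The backbone supplies the reading frame: the first 18 amino acids of Drosophila ADH, which provide the start codon, fused to Gal4 residues 1-881. The cloned regulatory DNA therefore determines where and when Gal4 is made.

In the binary Gal4/UAS system, flies carrying such a driver are crossed to lines bearing UAS-linked reporters or effectors, so that those transgenes are activated only in Gal4-expressing cells. Here, those are the cells that would normally express Or24a. The associated publication concerns chemotaxis behaviour mediated by single larval olfactory neurons, consistent with using this driver to label or manipulate a defined olfactory neuron.
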