Addgene plasmid #63026: Or24a-Gal4
Purpose: To express Gal4 in the pattern of the Drosophila melanogaster odorant receptor Or24a, using the promoter sequences of the gene cloned 5' of Gal4
Depositing lab: Leslie Vosshall. Depositing organization: Rockefeller University. Publication: Chemotaxis behavior mediated by single larval olfactory neurons in Drosophila. Fishilevich E, Domingos AI, Asahina K, Naef F, Vosshall LB, Louis M. Curr Biol. 2005 Dec 6;15(23):2086-96. 10.1016/j.cub.2005.11.016 PubMed 16332533.
Backbone
  Vector backbone: pCasperAUG-Gal4-X
  Backbone manufacturer: Leslie Vosshall Lab
  Backbone size w/o insert (bp): 12000
  Vector type: Insect Expression
Growth in bacteria
  Bacterial resistance: Ampicillin, 100 μg/mL
  Growth temperature: 37°C
  Growth strain: DH5alpha
  Copy number: Unknown
Gene/Insert
  Gene/Insert name: Drosophila melanogaster Or24a promoter
  Species: D. melanogaster (fly)
  Insert size (bp): 8720
  Tag / fusion protein: Drosophila ADH (aa's 1-18) fused to Yeast Gal4 (aa's 1-881) (C terminal on backbone)
  Cloning method: Restriction Enzyme; 5′ cloning site NotI (not destroyed); 3′ cloning site NotI (not destroyed)
  Sequencing primers: 5′ pCasper-F 5'-gggttttattaacttacat-3'; 3′ GAL4Nterm-R 5'-tcagatgtgccctagtcagc-3'
Terms and licenses: Academic/Nonprofit Terms; Industry Terms: Not Available to Industry
How to cite: Or24a-Gal4 was a gift from Leslie Vosshall (Addgene plasmid # 63026 ; http://n2t.net/addgene:63026 ; RRID:Addgene_63026)
